Addgene plasmid #124952: HA-TRIM28deltaRING
Purpose: Mammalian expression of Human TRIM28 with deleted RING domain
Depositing lab: Michelle Barton. Depositing organization: University of Texas MD Anderson Cancer Center. Publication: TRIM28 interacts with EZH2 and SWI/SNF to activate genes that promote mammosphere formation. Li J, Xi Y, Li W, McCarthy RL, Stratton SA, Zou W, Li W, Dent SY, Jain AK, Barton MC. Oncogene. 2017 May 25;36(21):2991-3001. doi: 10.1038/onc.2016.453. Epub 2017 Jan 9. PubMed 28068325.
Backbone
  Vector backbone: pCS2
  Vector type: Mammalian Expression
Growth in bacteria
  Bacterial resistance: Ampicillin, 100 μg/mL
  Growth temperature: 37°C
  Growth strain: DH5alpha
  Copy number: High Copy
Gene/Insert
  Gene/Insert name: hTRIM28
  Species: H. sapiens (human)
  Mutation: Deletion of RING domain
  Entrez Gene: TRIM28 (a.k.a. KAP1, PPP1R157, RNF96, TF1B, TIF1B, TIF1beta)
  Tag / fusion protein: HA (N terminal on backbone)
  Cloning method: Restriction Enzyme; 5′ cloning site unknown (unknown if destroyed); 3′ cloning site unknown (unknown if destroyed)
  Sequencing primers: 5′ unknown
Terms and licenses: Academic/Nonprofit Terms; Industry Terms: Not Available to Industry
How to cite: HA-TRIM28deltaRING was a gift from Michelle Barton (Addgene plasmid # 124952 ; http://n2t.net/addgene:124952 ; RRID:Addgene_124952)
