[The description below was written by a language model from this plasmid's Addgene catalogue record and pLannotate feature annotations shown in this document.]
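Description:
HA-TRIM28deltaRING is a mammalian expression plasmid built on the pCS2 backbone that encodes human TRIM28 (also known as KAP1 or TIF1β) lacking its RING domain. It is about 6.5 kb in the sequenced record and is propagated in E. coli from a high-copy ColE1/pUC-type origin under ampicillin selection (β-lactamase with its own promoter). An f1 phage origin and remnants of the lac region (lac promoter, operator, CAP site, and lacZα and lacI fragments) are also present as backbone carry-over. No mammalian selection marker is annotated, so the plasmid appears suited to transient transfection.

The expression cassette is driven by the simian cytomegalovirus IE94 enhancer/promoter typical of pCS2 vectors. This is followed by an SP6 promoter, which in this vector family allows in vitro transcription of sense RNA. A short match to HA epitope sequence lies upstream of the insert, consistent with the catalogued N-terminal HA tag supplied by the backbone, although only a fragment of a 3xHA feature is annotated. The TRIM28 coding region is annotated as a fragment of the full-length protein, in keeping with the recorded RING deletion; the exact deletion boundaries and the cloning sites are not stated. Downstream are a partial T7 promoter, an SV40 polyadenylation signal and a T3 promoter, all annotated on the reverse strand.

The RING domain is the N-terminal zinc-binding module associated with E3 ligase-type activity in TRIM proteins. This construct therefore serves as a domain-deletion mutant for comparison with wild-type TRIM28, with the HA tag allowing detection or immunoprecipitation. The associated study concerns TRIM28 interactions with EZH2 and SWI/SNF in gene activation linked to mammosphere formation.
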