Features (pLannotate 1.2.2; 16 found; start..end, strand, type, name):
     37..1014    +  promoter       CMV IE94 promoter: enhancer/promoter region of simian cytomegalovirus major immediate early transcription unit IE94
   1049..1067    +  promoter       SP6 promoter: promoter for bacteriophage SP6 RNA polymerase
   1102..1118    +  CDS            3xHA (fragment): three tandem HA epitope tags
   1192..3504    +  CDS            TRIM28 (fragment): TIF1B_HUMAN - Also known as KAP1, RNF96, TIF1B. Experimental evidence at protein level: Swiss-Prot protein existence level 1. (Microbial infection) Plays a critical role in the shutdown of lytic gene expression during the early stage of herpes virus 8 primary infection. This inhibition is mediated through interaction with herpes virus 8 protein LANA1. From Homo sapiens (Human).
   3523..3540    -  promoter       T7 promoter (fragment): promoter for bacteriophage T7 RNA polymerase
   3545..3679    -  polyA_signal   SV40 poly(A) signal: SV40 polyadenylation signal
   3792..3810    -  promoter       T3 promoter: promoter for bacteriophage T3 RNA polymerase
   3855..3871    -  protein_bind   lac operator: The lac repressor binds to the lac operator to inhibit transcription in E. coli. This inhibition can be relieved by adding lactose or isopropyl-β-D-thiogalactopyranoside (IPTG). lac repressor encoded by lacI
   3879..3909    -  promoter       lac promoter: promoter for the E. coli lac operon
   3924..3945    -  protein_bind   CAP binding site: CAP binding activates transcription in the presence of cAMP. E. coli catabolite activator protein
   3958..4050    -  CDS            lacI (fragment): lac repressor; lacI; The lac repressor binds to the lac operator to inhibit transcription in E. coli. This inhibition can be relieved by adding lactose or isopropyl-β-D-thiogalactopyranoside (IPTG).
   4233..4821    -  rep_origin     ori: high-copy-number ColE1/pMB1/pBR322/pUC origin of replication
   4992..5852    -  CDS            AmpR: β-lactamase; bla; confers resistance to ampicillin, carbenicillin, and related antibiotics
   5853..5957    -  promoter       AmpR promoter: bla
   6010..6438    -  rep_origin     f1 ori (sequence partly withheld): f1 bacteriophage origin of replication; arrow indicates direction of (+) strand synthesis
   6443..30      -  CDS            lacZα (fragment) (across the origin): LacZα fragment of β-galactosidase; lacZ fragment
>Addgene plasmid #124952 | HA-TRIM28deltaRING | addgene full sequence | sequence record 243631 | Addgene NGS Result
TCGGTGCGGGCCTCTTCGCTATTACGCCAGTCGACCGCCAATTCAATATGGCGTATATGGACTCATGCCA
ATTCAATATGGTGGATCTGGACCTGTGCCAATTCAATATGGCGTATATGGACTCGTGCCAATTCAATATG
GTGGATCTGGACCCCAGCCAATTCAATATGGCGGACTTGGCACCATGCCAATTCAATATGGCGGACCTGG
CACTGTGCCAACTGGGGAGGGGTCTACTTGGCACGGTGCCAAGTTTGAGGAGGGGTCTTGGCCCTGTGCC
AAGTCCGCCATATTGAATTGGCATGGTGCCAATAATGGCGGCCATATTGGCTATATGCCAGGATCAATAT
ATAGGCAATATCCAATATGGCCCTATGCCAATATGGCTATTGGCCAGGTTCAATACTATGTATTGGCCCT
ATGCCATATAGTATTCCATATATGGGTTTTCCTATTGACGTAGATAGCCCCTCCCAATGGGCGGTCCCAT
ATACCATATATGGGGCTTCCTAATACCGCCCATAGCCACTCCCCCATTGACGTCAATGGTCTCTATATAT
GGTCTTTCCTATTGACGTCATATGGGCGGTCCTATTGACGTATATGGCGCCTCCCCCATTGACGTCAATT
ACGGTAAATGGCCCGCCTGGCTCAATGCCCATTGACGTCAATAGGACCACCCACCATTGACGTCAATGGG
ATGGCTCATTGCCCATTCATATCCGTTCTCACGCCCCCTATTGACGTCAATGACGGTAAATGGCCCACTT
GGCAGTACATCAATATCTATTAATAGTAACTTGGCAAGTACATTACTATTGGAAGTACGCCAGGGTACAT
TGGCAGTACTCCCATTGACGTCAATGGCGGTAAATGGCCCGCGATGGCTGCCAAGTACATCCCCATTGAC
GTCAATGGGGAGGGGCAATGACGCAAATGGGCGTTCCATTGACGTAAATGGGCGGTAGGCGTGCCTAATG
GGAGGTCTATATAAGCAATGCTCGTTTAGGGAACCGCCATTCTGCCTGGGGACGTCGGAGCAAGCTTGAT
TTAGGTGACACTATAGAATACAAGCTACTTGTTCTTTTTGCAGGATCCATGTACCCATACGATGTTCCAG
ATTACGCTTATCCTTATGACGTACCTGACTATGCATACCCTTATGATGTACCAGACTACGCTGGCCGGCC
AATGGCGGCCTCCGCGGCGGCAGCCTCGGCAGCAGCGGCCTCGGCCGCCTCTGGCAGCCCGGGCCCGGGC
GAGGGCTCCGCTGGCGGCGAAAAGCGCTCCACCGCCCCTTCGGCCGCAGCCTCGGCCTCTGCCTCAGCCG
CGGCGTCGTCGCCCGCGGGGGGCGGCGCCGAGGCGCTGGAGTTCTCCAAAGACATCGTGGAGAATTATTT
CATGCGTGATAGTGGCAGCAAGGCTGCCACCGACGCCCAGGATGCGAACCAGTGCTGCACTAGCTGTGAG
GATAATGCCCCAGCCACCAGCTACTGTGTGGAGTGCTCGGAGCCTCTGTGTGAGACCTGTGTAGAGGCGC
ACCAGCGGGTGAAGTACACCAAGGACCATACTGTGCGCTCTACTGGGCCAGCCAAGTCTCGGGATGGTGA
ACGTACTGTCTATTGCAACGTACACAAGCATGAACCCCTTGTGCTGTTTTGTGAGAGCTGTGATACTCTC
ACCTGCCGAGACTGCCAGCTCAATGCCCACAAGGACCACCAGTACCAGTTCTTAGAGGATGCAGTGAGGA
ACCAGCGCAAGCTCCTGGCCTCACTGGTGAAGCGCCTTGGGGACAAACATGCAACATTGCAGAAGAGCAC
CAAGGAGGTTCGCAGCTCAATCCGCCAGGTGTCTGACGTACAGAAGCGTGTGCAAGTGGATGTCAAGATG
GCCATCCTGCAGATCATGAAGGAGCTGAATAAGCGGGGCCGTGTGCTGGTCAATGATGCCCAGAAGGTGA
CTGAGGGGCAGCAGGAGCGCCTGGAGCGGCAGCACTGGACCATGACCAAGATCCAGAAGCACCAGGAGCA
CATTCTGCGCTTTGCCTCTTGGGCTCTGGAGAGTGACAACAACACAGCCCTTTTGCTTTCTAAGAAGTTG
ATCTACTTCCAGCTGCACCGGGCCCTCAAGATGATTGTGGATCCCGTGGAGCCACATGGCGAGATGAAGT
TTCAGTGGGACCTCAATGCCTGGACCAAGAGTGCCGAGGCCTTTGGCAAGATTGTGGCAGAGCGTCCTGG
CACTAACTCAACAGGCCCTGCACCCATGGCCCCTCCAAGAGCCCCAGGGCCCCTGAGCAAGCAGGGCTCT
GGCAGCAGCCAGCCCATGGAGGTGCAGGAAGGCTATGGCTTTGGGTCAGGAGATGATCCCTACTCAAGTG
CAGAGCCCCATGTGTCAGGTGTGAAACGGTCCCGCTCAGGTGAGGGCGAGGTGAGCGGCCTTATGCGCAA
GGTGCCACGAGTGAGCCTTGAACGCCTGGACCTGGACCTCACAGCTGACAGCCAGCCACCCGTCTTCAAG
GTCTTCCCAGGCAGTACCACTGAGGACTACAACCTTATTGTTATTGAACGTGGCGCTGCCGCTGCAGCTA
CCGGCCAGCCAGGGACTGCGCCTGCAGGAACCCCTGGTGCCCCACCCCTGGCTGGCATGGCCATTGTCAA
GGAGGAGGAGACGGAGGCTGCCATTGGAGCCCCTCCTACTGCCACTGAGGGCCCTGAGACCAAACCTGTG
CTTATGGCTCTTGCGGAGGGTCCTGGTGCTGAGGGTCCCCGCCTGGCCTCACCTAGTGGCAGCACCAGCT
CAGGGCTGGAGGTGGTGGCTCCTGAGGGTACCTCAGCCCCAGGTGGTGGCCCGGGAACCCTGGATGACAG
TGCCACCATTTGCCGTGTCTGCCAGAAGCCAGGCGATCTGGTTATGTGCAACCAGTGTGAGTTTTGTTTC
CACCTGGACTGTCACCTGCCGGCCCTGCAGGATGTACCAGGGGAGGAGTGGAGCTGCTCACTCTGCCATG
TGCTCCCTGACCTGAAGGAGGAGGATGGCAGCCTCAGCCTGGATGGTGCAGACAGCACTGGCGTGGTGGC
CAAGCTCTCACCAGCCAACCAGCGGAAATGTGAGCGTGTACTGCTGGCCCTATTCTGTCACGAACCCTGC
CGCCCCCTGCATCAGCTGGCTACCGACTCCACCTTCTCCCTGGACCAGCCCGGTGGCACCCTGGATCTGA
CCCTGATCCGTGCCCGCCTCCAGGAGAAGTTGTCACCTCCCTACAGCTCCCCACAGGAGTTTGCCCAGGA
TGTGGGCCGCATGTTCAAGCAATTCAACAAGTTAACTGAGGACAAGGCAGACGTGCAGTCCATCATCGGC
CTGCAGCGCTTCTTCGAGACGCGCATGAACGAGGCCTTCGGTGACACCAAGTTCTCTGCTGTGCTGGTGG
AGCCCCCGCCGATGAGCCTGCCTGGTGCTGGCCTGAGTTCCCAGGAGCTGTCTGGTGGCCCTGGTGATGG
CCCCTGAGGCGCGCCTCTAGAACTATAGTGAGTCGTATTACGTAGATCCAGACATGATAAGATACATTGA
TGAGTTTGGACAAACCACAACTAGAATGCAGTGAAAAAAATGCTTTATTTGTGAAATTTGTGATGCTATT
GCTTTATTTGTAACCATTATAAGCTGCAATAAACAAGTTAACAACAACAATTGCATTCATTTTATGTTTC
AGGTTCAGGGGGAGGTGTGGGAGGTTTTTTAATTCGCGGCCGCGGCGCCAATGCATTGGGCCCGGTACCC
AGCTTTTGTTCCCTTTAGTGAGGGTTAATTGCGCGCTTGGCGTAATCATGGTCATAGCTGTTTCCTGTGT
GAAATTGTTATCCGCTCACAATTCCACACAACATACGAGCCGGGAGCATAAAGTGTAAAGCCTGGGGTGC
CTAATGAGTGAGCTAACTCACATTAATTGCGTTGCGCTCACTGCCCGCTTTCCAGTCGGGAAACCTGTCG
TGCCAGCTGCATTAATGAATCGGCCAACGCGCGGGGAGAGGCGGTTTGCGTATTGGGCGCTCTTCCGCTT
CCTCGCTCACTGACTCGCTGCGCTCGGTCGTTCGGCTGCGGCGAGCGGTATCAGCTCACTCAAAGGCGGT
AATACGGTTATCCACAGAATCAGGGGATAACGCAGGAAAGAACATGTGAGCAAAAGGCCAGCAAAAGGCC
AGGAACCGTAAAAAGGCCGCGTTGCTGGCGTTTTTCCATAGGCTCCGCCCCCCTGACGAGCATCACAAAA
ATCGACGCTCAAGTCAGAGGTGGCGAAACCCGACAGGACTATAAAGATACCAGGCGTTTCCCCCTGGAAG
CTCCCTCGTGCGCTCTCCTGTTCCGACCCTGCCGCTTACCGGATACCTGTCCGCCTTTCTCCCTTCGGGA
AGCGTGGCGCTTTCTCATAGCTCACGCTGTAGGTATCTCAGTTCGGTGTAGGTCGTTCGCTCCAAGCTGG
GCTGTGTGCACGAACCCCCCGTTCAGCCCGACCGCTGCGCCTTATCCGGTAACTATCGTCTTGAGTCCAA
CCCGGTAAGACACGACTTATCGCCACTGGCAGCAGCCACTGGTAACAGGATTAGCAGAGCGAGGTATGTA
GGCGGTGCTACAGAGTTCTTGAAGTGGTGGCCTAACTACGGCTACACTAGAAGAACAGTATTTGGTATCT
GCGCTCTGCTGAAGCCAGTTACCTTCGGAAAAAGAGTTGGTAGCTCTTGATCCGGCAAACAAACCACCGC
TGGTAGCGGTGGTTTTTTTGTTTGCAAGCAGCAGATTACGCGCAGAAAAAAAGGATCTCAAGAAGATCCT
TTGATCTTTTCTACGGGGTCTGACGCTCAGTGGAACGAAAACTCACGTTAAGGGATTTTGGTCATGAGAT
TATCAAAAAGGATCTTCACCTAGATCCTTTTAAATTAAAAATGAAGTTTTAAATCAATCTAAAGTATATA
TGAGTAAACTTGGTCTGACAGTTACCAATGCTTAATCAGTGAGGCACCTATCTCAGCGATCTGTCTATTT
CGTTCATCCATAGTTGCCTGACTCCCCGTCGTGTAGATAACTACGATACGGGAGGGCTTACCATCTGGCC
CCAGTGCTGCAATGATACCGCGAGACCCACGCTCACCGGCTCCAGATTTATCAGCAATAAACCAGCCAGC
CGGAAGGGCCGAGCGCAGAAGTGGTCCTGCAACTTTATCCGCCTCCATCCAGTCTATTAATTGTTGCCGG
GAAGCTAGAGTAAGTAGTTCGCCAGTTAATAGTTTGCGCAACGTTGTTGCCATTGCTACAGGCATCGTGG
TGTCACGCTCGTCGTTTGGTATGGCTTCATTCAGCTCCGGTTCCCAACGATCAAGGCGAGTTACATGATC
CCCCATGTTGTGCAAAAAAGCGGTTAGCTCCTTCGGTCCTCCGATCGTTGTCAGAAGTAAGTTGGCCGCA
GTGTTATCACTCATGGTTATGGCAGCACTGCATAATTCTCTTACTGTCATGCCATCCGTAAGATGCTTTT
CTGTGACTGGTGAGTACTCAACCAAGTCATTCTGAGAATAGTGTATGCGGCGACCGAGTTGCTCTTGCCC
GGCGTCAATACGGGATAATACCGCGCCACATAGCAGAACTTTAAAAGTGCTCATCATTGGAAAACGTTCT
TCGGGGCGAAAACTCTCAAGGATCTTACCGCTGTTGAGATCCAGTTCGATGTAACCCACTCGTGCACCCA
ACTGATCTTCAGCATCTTTTACTTTCACCAGCGTTTCTGGGTGAGCAAAAACAGGAAGGCAAAATGCCGC
AAAAAAGGGAATAAGGGCGACACGGAAATGTTGAATACTCATACTCTTCCTTTTTCAATATTATTGAAGC
ATTTATCAGGGTTATTGTCTCATGAGCGGATACATATTTGAATGTATTTAGAAAAATAAACAAATAGGGG
TTCCGCGCACATTTCCCCGAAAAGTGCCACCTAAATTGTAAGCGTTAATATTTTGTTAAAATTCGCGTTA
AATTTTTGTTAAATCAGCTCATTTTTTAACCAATAGGCCGAAATCGGCAAAATCCCTTATAAATCAAAAG
AATAGACCGAGATAGGGT
[37 nt withheld, positions 6109-6145]
AAAGAACGTGGACTCCAACGTCAAAGG
[49 nt withheld, positions 6173-6221]
T
[91 nt withheld, positions 6223-6313]
G
[124 nt withheld, positions 6315-6438]
CCCATTCGCCATTCAGGCTGCGCAACTGTTGGGAAGGGCGA
